>Addgene plasmid #237544 | TDP-43 3M GFP | addgene full sequence | sequence record 471625 | Addgene NGS Result
TAGTTATTAATAGTAATCAATTACGGGGTCATTAGTTCATAGCCCATATATGGAGTTCCGCGTTACATAA
CTTACGGTAAATGGCCCGCCTGGCTGACCGCCCAACGACCCCCGCCCATTGACGTCAATAATGACGTATG
TTCCCATAGTAACGCCAATAGGGACTTTCCATTGACGTCAATGGGTGGAGTATTTACGGTAAACTGCCCA
CTTGGCAGTACATCAAGTGTATCATATGCCAAGTACGCCCCCTATTGACGTCAATGACGGTAAATGGCCC
GCCTGGCATTATGCCCAGTACATGACCTTATGGGACTTTCCTACTTGGCAGTACATCTACGTATTAGTCA
TCGCTATTACCATGGTGATGCGGTTTTGGCAGTACATCAATGGGCGTGGATAGCGGTTTGACTCACGGGG
ATTTCCAAGTCTCCACCCCATTGACGTCAATGGGAGTTTGTTTTGGCACCAAAATCAACGGGACTTTCCA
AAATGTCGTAACAACTCCGCCCCATTGACGCAAATGGGCGGTAGGCGTGTACGGTGGGAGGTCTATATAA
GCAGAGCTGGTTTAGTGAACCGTCAGATCCGCTAGCGCTACCGGTCGCCACCATGGTGAGCAAGGGCGAG
GAGCTGTTCACCGGGGTGGTGCCCATCCTGGTCGAGCTGGACGGCGACGTAAACGGCCACAAGTTCAGCG
TGTCCGGCGAGGGCGAGGGCGATGCCACCTACGGCAAGCTGACCCTGAAGTTCATCTGCACCACCGGCAA
GCTGCCCGTGCCCTGGCCCACCCTCGTGACCACCCTGACCTACGGCGTGCAGTGCTTCAGCCGCTACCCC
GACCACATGAAGCAGCACGACTTCTTCAAGTCCGCCATGCCCGAAGGCTACGTCCAGGAGCGCACCATCT
TCTTCAAGGACGACGGCAACTACAAGACCCGCGCCGAGGTGAAGTTCGAGGGCGACACCCTGGTGAACCG
CATCGAGCTGAAGGGCATCGACTTCAAGGAGGACGGCAACATCCTGGGGCACAAGCTGGAGTACAACTAC
AACAGCCACAACGTCTATATCATGGCCGACAAGCAGAAGAACGGCATCAAGGTGAACTTCAAGATCCGCC
ACAACATCGAGGACGGCAGCGTGCAGCTCGCCGACCACTACCAGCAGAACACCCCCATCGGCGACGGCCC
CGTGCTGCTGCCCGACAACCACTACCTGAGCACCCAGTCCGCCCTGAGCAAAGACCCCAACGAGAAGCGC
GATCACATGGTCCTGCTGGAGTTCGTGACCGCCGCCGGGATCACTCTCGGCATGGACGAGCTGTACAAGT
CCGGACTCAGATCTCGAGCTATGTCTGAATATATTCGGGTAACCGAAGATGAGAACGATGCGCCCATTGC
AATACCATCGGCAGACGATGGGACGGTGCTGCTCTCCACGGTTACAGCCCAGTTTCCAGGGGCGTGTGGG
CTTCGCTACAGGAATCCAGTGTCTCAGTGTATGAGAGGTGTCCGGCTGGTAGAAGGAATTCTGCATGCCC
CAGATGCTGGCTGGGGAAATCTGGTGTATGTTGTCAACTATCCAAAAGATAACAAAAGAAAAATGGATGA
GACAGATGCTTCATCAGCAGTGAAAGTGAAAAGAGCAGTCCAGAAAACATCCGATTTAATAGTGTTGGGT
CTCCCATGGAAAACAACCGAACAGGACCTGAAAGAGTATTTTAGTACCTTTGGAGAAGTTCTTATGGTGC
AGGTCAAGAAAGATCTTAAGACTGGTCATTCAAAGGGGTTTGGCTTTGTTCGTTTTACGGAATATGAAAC
ACAAGTGAAAGTAATGTCACAGCGACATATGATAGATGGACGATGGTGTGACTGCAAACTTCCTAATTCT
AAGCAAAGCCAAGATGAGCCTTTGAGAAGCAGAAAAGTGTTTGTGGGGCGCTGTACAGAGGACATGACTG
AGGATGAGCTGCGGGAGTTCTTCTCTCAGTACGGGGATGTGATGGATGTCTTCATCCCCAAGCCATTCAG
GGCCTTTGCCTTTGTTACATTTGCAGATGATCAGATTGCGCAGTCTCTTTGTGGAGAGGACTTGATCATT
AAAGGAATCAGCGTTCATATATCCAATGCCGAACCTAAGCACAATAGCAATAGACAGTTAGAAAGAAGTG
GAAGATTTGGTGGTAATCCAGGTGGCTTTGGGAATCAGGGTGGATTTGGTAATAGCAGAGGGGGTGGAGC
TGGTTTGGGAAACAATCAAGGTAGTAATATGGGTGGTGGGATGAACTTTGGTGCGTTCAGCATTAATCCA
GCCATGATGGCTGCCGCCCAGGCAGCACTACAGAGCAGTTGGGGTATGATGGGCATGTTAGCCAGCCAGC
AGAACCAGTCAGGCCCATCGGGTAATAACCAAAACCAAGGCAACATGCAGAGGGAGCCAAACCAGGCCTT
CGGTTCTGGAAATAACTCTTATAGTGGCTCTAATTCTGGTGCAGCAATTGGTTGGGGATCAGCATCCAAT
GCAGGGTCGGGCAGTGGTTTTAATGGAGGCTTTGGCTCAAGCATGGATTCTAAGTCTTCTGGCTGGGGAA
TGTAGGGATCCACCGGATCTAGATAACTGATCATAATCAGCCATACCACATTTGTAGAGGTTTTACTTGC
TTTAAAAAACCTCCCACACCTCCCCCTGAACCTGAAACATAAAATGAATGCAATTGTTGTTGTTAACTTG
TTTATTGCAGCTTATAATGGTTACAAATAAAGCAATAGCATCACAAATTTCACAAATAAAGCATTTTTTT
CACTGCATTCTAGTTGTGGTTTGTCCAAACTCATCAATGTATCTTAACGCGTAAATTGTAAGCGTTAATA
TTTTGTTAAAATTCGCGTTAAATTTTTGTTAAATCAGCTCATTTTTTAACCAATAGGCCGAAATCGGCAA
AATCCCTTATAAATCAAAAGAATAGACCGAGATAGGGT
[37 nt withheld, positions 2979-3015]
AAAGAACGTGGACTCCAACGTCAAAGG
[49 nt withheld, positions 3043-3091]
T
[91 nt withheld, positions 3093-3183]
G
[124 nt withheld, positions 3185-3308]
CAGGTGGCACTTTTCGGGGAAATGTGCGCGGAACCCCTATTTGTTTATTTTTCTAAATACATTCAAATAT
GTATCCGCTCATGAGACAATAACCCTGATAAATGCTTCAATAATATTGAAAAAGGAAGAGTCCTGAGGCG
GAAAGAACCAGCTGTGGAATGTGTGTCAGTTAGGGTGTGGAAAGTCCCCAGGCTCCCCAGCAGGCAGAAG
TATGCAAAGCATGCATCTCAATTAGTCAGCAACCAGGTGTGGAAAGTCCCCAGGCTCCCCAGCAGGCAGA
AGTATGCAAAGCATGCATCTCAATTAGTCAGCAACCATAGTCCCGCCCCTAACTCCGCCCATCCCGCCCC
TAACTCCGCCCAGTTCCGCCCATTCTCCGCCCCATGGCTGACTAATTTTTTTTATTTATGCAGAGGCCGA
GGCCGCCTCGGCCTCTGAGCTATTCCAGAAGTAGTGAGGAGGCTTTTTTGGAGGCCTAGGCTTTTGCAAA
GATCGATCAAGAGACAGGATGAGGATCGTTTCGCATGATTGAACAAGATGGATTGCACGCAGGTTCTCCG
GCCGCTTGGGTGGAGAGGCTATTCGGCTATGACTGGGCACAACAGACAATCGGCTGCTCTGATGCCGCCG
TGTTCCGGCTGTCAGCGCAGGGGCGCCCGGTTCTTTTTGTCAAGACCGACCTGTCCGGTGCCCTGAATGA
ACTGCAAGACGAGGCAGCGCGGCTATCGTGGCTGGCCACGACGGGCGTTCCTTGCGCAGCTGTGCTCGAC
GTTGTCACTGAAGCGGGAAGGGACTGGCTGCTATTGGGCGAAGTGCCGGGGCAGGATCTCCTGTCATCTC
ACCTTGCTCCTGCCGAGAAAGTATCCATCATGGCTGATGCAATGCGGCGGCTGCATACGCTTGATCCGGC
TACCTGCCCATTCGACCACCAAGCGAAACATCGCATCGAGCGAGCACGTACTCGGATGGAAGCCGGTCTT
GTCGATCAGGATGATCTGGACGAAGAGCATCAGGGGCTCGCGCCAGCCGAACTGTTCGCCAGGCTCAAGG
CGAGCATGCCCGACGGCGAGGATCTCGTCGTGACCCATGGCGATGCCTGCTTGCCGAATATCATGGTGGA
AAATGGCCGCTTTTCTGGATTCATCGACTGTGGCCGGCTGGGTGTGGCGGACCGCTATCAGGACATAGCG
TTGGCTACCCGTGATATTGCTGAAGAGCTTGGCGGCGAATGGGCTGACCGCTTCCTCGTGCTTTACGGTA
TCGCCGCTCCCGATTCGCAGCGCATCGCCTTCTATCGCCTTCTTGACGAGTTCTTCTGAGCGGGACTCTG
GGGTTCGAAATGACCGACCAAGCGACGCCCAACCTGCCATCACGAGATTTCGATTCCACCGCCGCCTTCT
ATGAAAGGTTGGGCTTCGGAATCGTTTTCCGGGACGCCGGCTGGATGATCCTCCAGCGCGGGGATCTCAT
GCTGGAGTTCTTCGCCCACCCTAGGGGGAGGCTAACTGAAACACGGAAGGAGACAATACCGGAAGGAACC
CGCGCTATGACGGCAATAAAAAGACAGAATAAAACGCACGGTGTTGGGTCGTTTGTTCATAAACGCGGGG
TTCGGTCCCAGGGCTGGCACTCTGTCGATACCCCACCGAGACCCCATTGGGGCCAATACGCCCGCGTTTC
TTCCTTTTCCCCACCCCACCCCCCAAGTTCGGGTGAAGGCCCAGGGCTCGCAGCCAACGTCGGGGCGGCA
GGCCCTGCCATAGCCTCAGGTTACTCATATATACTTTAGATTGATTTAAAACTTCATTTTTAATTTAAAA
GGATCTAGGTGAAGATCCTTTTTGATAATCTCATGACCAAAATCCCTTAACGTGAGTTTTCGTTCCACTG
AGCGTCAGACCCCGTAGAAAAGATCAAAGGATCTTCTTGAGATCCTTTTTTTCTGCGCGTAATCTGCTGC
TTGCAAACAAAAAAACCACCGCTACCAGCGGTGGTTTGTTTGCCGGATCAAGAGCTACCAACTCTTTTTC
CGAAGGTAACTGGCTTCAGCAGAGCGCAGATACCAAATACTGTTCTTCTAGTGTAGCCGTAGTTAGGCCA
CCACTTCAAGAACTCTGTAGCACCGCCTACATACCTCGCTCTGCTAATCCTGTTACCAGTGGCTGCTGCC
AGTGGCGATAAGTCGTGTCTTACCGGGTTGGACTCAAGACGATAGTTACCGGATAAGGCGCAGCGGTCGG
GCTGAACGGGGGGTTCGTGCACACAGCCCAGCTTGGAGCGAACGACCTACACCGAACTGAGATACCTACA
GCGTGAGCTATGAGAAAGCGCCACGCTTCCCGAAGGGAGAAAGGCGGACAGGTATCCGGTAAGCGGCAGG
GTCGGAACAGGAGAGCGCACGAGGGAGCTTCCAGGGGGAAACGCCTGGTATCTTTATAGTCCTGTCGGGT
TTCGCCACCTCTGACTTGAGCGTCGATTTTTGTGATGCTCGTCAGGGGGGCGGAGCCTATGGAAAAACGC
CAGCAACGCGGCCTTTTTACGGTTCCTGGCCTTTTGCTGGCCTTTTGCTCACATGTTCTTTCCTGCGTTA
TCCCCTGATTCTGTGGATAACCGTATTACCGCCATGCAT
Features (pLannotate 1.2.2; 15 found; start..end, strand, type, name):
     61..364     +  enhancer       CMV enhancer: human cytomegalovirus immediate early enhancer
    365..568     +  promoter       CMV promoter: human cytomegalovirus (CMV) immediate early promoter
    613..1329    +  CDS            EGFP: EGFP is a basic (constitutively fluorescent) green fluorescent protein published in 1996, derived from Aequorea victoria. It is reported to be a rapidly-maturing weak dimer with moderate acid sensitivity.
   1330..1350    +  misc_feature   MCS (fragment): multiple cloning site
   1351..2592    +  CDS            TARDBP: TADBP_HUMAN - Also known as TDP43. Experimental evidence at protein level: Swiss-Prot protein existence level 1. RNA-binding protein that is involved in various steps of RNA biogenesis and processing (PubMed:23519609). Preferentially binds, via its two RNA recognition motifs RRM1 and RRM2, to GU-repeats on RNA molecules predominantly localized within long introns and in the 3'UTR of mRNAs (PubMed:23519609, PubMed:24240615, PubMed:24464995). In turn, regulates the splicing of many non-coding and protein-coding RNAs including proteins involved in neuronal survival, as well as mRNAs that encode p
   2618..2702    +  CDS            large T antigen (fragment): large T antigen from SV40 (simian virus 40)
   2725..2846    +  polyA_signal   SV40 poly(A) signal: SV40 polyadenylation signal
   2880..3308    -  rep_origin     f1 ori (sequence partly withheld): f1 bacteriophage origin of replication; arrow indicates direction of (+) strand synthesis
   3335..3439    +  promoter       AmpR promoter: bla
   3441..3798    +  promoter       SV40 promoter: SV40 enhancer and early promoter
   3833..4627    +  CDS            NeoR/KanR: aminoglycoside phosphotransferase from Tn5; aph(3')-II (or nptII); confers resistance to neomycin, kanamycin, and G418 (Geneticin®)
   4648..4800    +  CDS            ble (fragment): BLE_KLEPN - Experimental evidence at protein level: Swiss-Prot protein existence level 1. Binding protein with a strong affinity to the bleomycin family of antibiotics. Binds to CL990; an antimitotic-antibiotic compound. From Klebsiella pneumoniae.
   4859..4906    +  polyA_signal   HSV TK poly(A) signal: herpes simplex virus thymidine kinase polyadenylation signal (Cole and Stacy, 1985)
   4997..5013    -  polyA_signal   bGH poly(A) signal (fragment): bovine growth hormone polyadenylation signal
   5235..5823    +  rep_origin     ori: high-copy-number ColE1/pMB1/pBR322/pUC origin of replication
