[The description below was written by a language model from this plasmid's Addgene catalogue record and pLannotate feature annotations shown in this document.]
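Description:
TDP-43 3M GFP is a mammalian expression plasmid of about 5.9 kb built on the pEGFP-C1 backbone, designed to produce a mutant form of human TDP-43 (gene TARDBP) fused to EGFP. Transcription is driven by the human cytomegalovirus immediate-early enhancer and promoter. The EGFP coding sequence comes first, followed by a short remnant of the multiple cloning site that acts as a linker, and then the full TARDBP open reading frame, so the fluorescent tag sits at the N terminus of TDP-43. An SV40 polyadenylation signal terminates the transcript. The "3M" designation refers to three alanine substitutions in the N-terminal region of the protein: E14A, E17A and E21A. The insert was introduced by restriction cloning, but the sites used are not recorded.

The plasmid replicates in E. coli from a high-copy ColE1/pUC-type origin and also carries an f1 phage origin. Selection relies on a single Tn5 aminoglycoside phosphotransferase (NeoR/KanR) gene placed behind tandem bacterial (bla) and SV40 early promoters and followed by an HSV TK polyadenylation signal. This arrangement gives kanamycin resistance in bacteria and allows G418 selection of transfected mammalian cells. The short large T antigen, ble and bGH poly(A) fragments in the annotation are most likely partial matches to backbone sequence rather than functional elements.

The construct is intended for expressing fluorescently tagged mutant TDP-43 in cultured mammalian cells, where the protein can be visualised directly. The associated publication concerns TDP-43 polymerization and its control of paraspeckle condensation. This suggests the mutant is used to study those processes, although the record does not state the functional effect of the three substitutions.
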