Addgene plasmid #237544: TDP-43 3M GFP
Purpose: Expression of GFP-tag fused to mutant TDP-43 3M
Depositing lab: Tatyana Shelkovnikova. Depositing organization: University of Sheffield. Publication: Paraspeckle condensation is controlled via TDP-43 polymerization and linked to neuroprotection. Hodgson RE, Huang WP, Lang R, Kumar V, An H, Stender EGP, Chalakova ZP, Driver MD, Sanchez Avila A, Ellis BCS, Day E, Rayment JA, Baeg K, Strange A, Moll T, Wright GSA, van Vugt JJFA, Allen SP, Locker N, Pitout I, Fletcher S, Onck PR, Duss O, Cooper-Knock J, Shelkovnikova TA. Nat Cell Biol. 2026 Mar 18. doi: 10.1038/s41556-026-01895-y. PubMed 41851271.
Backbone
  Vector backbone: pEGFP-C1
  Vector type: Mammalian Expression
Growth in bacteria
  Bacterial resistance: Kanamycin, 50 μg/mL
  Growth temperature: 37°C
  Growth strain: DH5alpha
  Copy number: High Copy
Gene/Insert
  Gene/Insert name: GFP-tagged TDP-43 3M
  Species: H. sapiens (human)
  Mutation: TDP-43 E14A, E17A, E21A
  Entrez Gene: TARDBP (a.k.a. ALS10, TDP-43)
  Promoter: CMV
  Tag / fusion protein: EGFP (N terminal on insert)
  Cloning method: Restriction Enzyme; 5′ cloning site Unknown (unknown if destroyed)
Terms and licenses: Academic/Nonprofit Terms; Industry Terms: Not Available to Industry
How to cite: TDP-43 3M GFP was a gift from Tatyana Shelkovnikova (Addgene plasmid # 237544 ; http://n2t.net/addgene:237544 ; RRID:Addgene_237544)
